Addgene plasmid #199093: pGL2_161
Purpose: Level 2 plasmid, barcoded ORI with gentamicin resistance cassette and mScarlet-I reporter
Depositing lab: Charlie Gilbert & Nili Ostrov & Cultivarium Tools. Depositing organization: Cultivarium, Convergent Research. Publication: A scalable framework for high-throughput identification of functional origins of replication in non-model bacteria. Gilbert C, Brumwell SL, Crits-Christoph A, Kang SC, Martin-Moldes Z, Alsharif W, Esmurria A, Nguyen M-A, Lee HH, Ostrov N. bioRxiv 2023.05.19.541510 10.1101/2023.05.19.541510.
Backbone
  Vector backbone: n/a
  Vector type: Synthetic Biology
Growth in bacteria
  Bacterial resistance: Chloramphenicol and Gentamicin, 25 & 10 μg/mL
  Growth temperature: 37°C
  Growth strain: E. coli pir-116
  Copy number: High Copy
Gene/Insert
  Gene/Insert name: pAL5000 ORI plus NGS barcode 1, gentamicin resistance cassette, mScarlet-I cassette, oriT
  Species: Synthetic
  Cloning method: Unknown
Terms and licenses: Academic/Nonprofit Terms; Industry Terms: Not Available to Industry
How to cite: pGL2_161 was a gift from Charlie Gilbert & Nili Ostrov & Cultivarium Tools (Addgene plasmid # 199093 ; http://n2t.net/addgene:199093 ; RRID:Addgene_199093)
