[The description below was written by a language model from this plasmid's Addgene catalogue record and pLannotate feature annotations shown in this document.]
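Description:
pGL2_161 is a 5,880 nt synthetic-biology "Level 2" plasmid from a modular collection built to test candidate origins of replication in non-model bacteria. No conventional backbone is recorded. In the laboratory host it is maintained through an R6K γ origin, which fires only when the R6K π initiator protein is supplied in trans. This explains the use of a pir-116 E. coli strain, where the plasmid is listed as high copy. Selection in E. coli uses chloramphenicol, via a cat gene with its own promoter and a lambda t0 terminator, together with gentamicin. A short lacZα fragment next to the cat cassette is probably a remnant of the assembly scaffold.

The payload combines four modules. The first is the pAL5000 origin of replication linked to an NGS barcode ("barcode 1"). The second is a gentamicin resistance cassette, in which the aacC1 acetyltransferase is driven by the class 1 integron Pc promoter. The third is an mScarlet-I red fluorescent reporter downstream of a J23119-type constitutive bacterial promoter. The fourth is an incP oriT, which allows conjugative mobilisation from a donor that provides the transfer functions. The automated feature table does not annotate the pAL5000 origin or the barcode, and these presumably lie in the roughly 2 kb unannotated stretch at the end of the sequence.

Because the R6K origin is inactive in recipients lacking π, the plasmid can persist in a target organism only if the pAL5000 origin works there. Gentamicin resistance and red fluorescence report successful establishment. The sequence barcode lets this origin be identified and counted by sequencing when many barcoded origin plasmids are delivered as a pool.
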