Features (pLannotate 1.2.2; 10 found; start..end, strand, type, name):
      9..37      +  promoter       Pc promoter: intI1 (promoter lies within the coding sequence); class 1 integron promoter
    227..760     +  CDS            GmR: gentamycin acetyltransferase; aacC1; confers resistance to gentamycin
    936..960     +  promoter       J23119(SpeI) promoter (fragment): bacterial promoter (Registry of Standard Biological Parts BBa J23119) modified to end with an SpeI site
    987..1682    +  CDS            mScarlet-I: mScarlet-I is a basic (constitutively fluorescent) red fluorescent protein published in 2016, derived from synthetic construct. It is reported to be a rapidly-maturing monomer with moderate acid sensitivity.
   1896..2004    +  oriT           oriT: incP origin of transfer
   2364..2752    -  rep_origin     R6K γ ori: γ replication origin from E. coli plasmid R6K; requires the R6K initiator protein pi for replication
   2901..2995    -  terminator     lambda t0 terminator: transcription terminator from phage lambda
   3019..3675    -  CDS            cat: CAT_ECOLX - Experimental evidence at protein level: Swiss-Prot protein existence level 1. This enzyme is an effector of chloramphenicol resistance in bacteria. From Escherichia coli. This protein is used as a marker in many commonly used cloning vectors, such as pACYC184.
   3676..3778    -  promoter       cat promoter: promoter of the E. coli cat gene encoding chloramphenicol acetyltransferase
   3853..3896    -  CDS            lacZα (fragment): LacZα fragment of β-galactosidase; lacZ fragment
>Addgene plasmid #199093 | pGL2_161 | addgene full sequence | sequence record 399658 | Addgene NGS Result
GCAAGGAGTTGACATAAGCCTGTTCGGTTCGTAAACTGTAATGCAAGTAGCGTATGCGCTCACGCAACTG
GTCCAGAACCTTGACCGAACGCAGCGGTGGTAACGGCGCAGTGGCGGTTTTCATGGCTTGTTATGACTGT
TTTTTTGTACAGTCTATGCCTCGGGCATCCAAGCAGCAAGCGCGTTACGCCGTGGGTCGATGTTTGATGT
TATGGAGCAGCAACGAATGTTACGCAGCAGCAACGATGTTACGCAGCAGGGCAGTCGCCCTAAAACAAAG
TTAGGTGGCTCAAGTATGGGCATCATTCGCACATGTAGGCTCGGCCCTGACCAAGTCAAATCCATGCGGG
CTGCTCTTGATCTTTTCGGTCGTGAGTTCGGAGACGTAGCCACCTACTCCCAACATCAGCCGGACTCCGA
TTACCTCGGGAACTTGCTCCGTAGTAAGACATTCATCGCGCTTGCTGCCTTCGACCAAGAAGCGGTTGTT
GGCGCTCTCGCGGCTTACGTTCTGCCCAAGTTTGAGCAGCCGCGTAGTGAGATCTATATCTATGATCTCG
CAGTCTCCGGAGAGCACCGGAGGCAGGGCATTGCCACCGCGCTCATCAATCTCCTCAAGCATGAGGCCAA
CGCGCTTGGTGCTTATGTGATCTACGTGCAAGCAGATTACGGTGACGATCCCGCAGTGGCTCTCTATACA
AAGTTGGGCATACGGGAAGAAGTGATGCACTTTGATATCGACCCAAGTACCGCCACCTAAGCTTGAGCGC
ATGCTCGAGTACTTCGCCTGGACCATGCTCGCCGTCGTCTTCGGCTTCCTCCTCTTCGTCAACCTCGCCT
ACGTCCCCCTCGGCCACTGGGCCGAGGCCTTCGCCGGCTTCTTCAAATTTTCAGGGCTGCCGCACCCCAT
CGACTGGGGGCTCGCTATACAGGAGTTGACGGCTAGCTCAGTCCTAGGTACAGTGCTAGCTACTAGGAGG
AAAAAAATGGTGAGTAAGGGTGAAGCCGTGATTAAAGAGTTCATGCGCTTCAAAGTGCATATGGAGGGCT
CAATGAACGGCCATGAATTTGAAATTGAAGGTGAAGGAGAAGGCCGTCCGTATGAGGGCACCCAGACCGC
CAAACTGAAAGTCACAAAGGGTGGCCCGCTGCCGTTTTCGTGGGATATTTTATCCCCTCAATTCATGTAC
GGCAGCCGGGCGTTTATTAAACACCCGGCGGATATCCCGGATTACTATAAGCAATCTTTTCCAGAAGGCT
TTAAATGGGAGCGCGTGATGAATTTTGAAGACGGAGGTGCTGTTACCGTGACCCAGGACACGAGCTTAGA
AGACGGTACCTTGATCTATAAGGTAAAGCTGCGTGGTACCAATTTCCCGCCGGATGGGCCAGTTATGCAG
AAAAAGACTATGGGCTGGGAAGCATCGACGGAGCGTCTTTACCCCGAAGACGGCGTCCTGAAAGGCGATA
TTAAAATGGCCCTGCGACTGAAAGACGGCGGTCGCTACCTTGCAGATTTCAAAACAACGTATAAAGCGAA
AAAACCTGTGCAGATGCCCGGGGCGTACAACGTTGATCGCAAACTAGATATCACTTCACACAACGAAGAT
TACACGGTAGTCGAACAGTATGAACGTAGCGAGGGGCGCCATAGCACCGGAGGCATGGATGAACTCTATA
AATAAGCTTCGCTCGTGCTCGCCGCGACCTTCCTCTTCATGCACCTCTTCGGCATCGGGCTGCACAACGC
TACAGAGGAGCTTTTCCGCTGCATAACCCTGCTTCGGGGTCATTATAGCGATTTTTTCGGTATATCCATC
CTTTTTCGCACGATATACAGGATTTTGCCAAAGGGTTCGTGTAGACTTTCCTTGGTGTATCCAACGGCGT
CAGCCGGGCAGGATAGGTGAAGTAGGCCCACCCGCGAGCGGGTGTTCCTTCTTCACTGTCCCTTATTCGC
ACCTGGCGGTGCTCAACGGGAATCCTGCTCTGCGAGGCTGGCCGTACGCTAGGTATACTTGAGACCACCC
CAGGATACATAGATTACCACAACTCCGAGCCCTTCCACCTAGCGTGCTAACCACGCACGCTATTGTTGTA
TAGGCTAGGTGGAGGCTCAGTGATGATAAGTCTGCGATGGTGGATGCATGTGTCATGGTCATAGCTGTTT
CCTGTGTGAAATTGTTATCCGCTCAGAGGGCACAATCCTATTCCGCGCTATCCGACAATCTCCAAGACAT
TAGGTGGAGTTCAGTTCGGCGTATGGCATATGTCGCTGGAAAGAACATGTGAGCAAAAGGCCAGCAAAAG
GCCAGGAACCGTAAAAAGGCCGCGTTGCTGGCGTTACAGCTGGGCGCGCCCCATGTCAGCCGTTAAGTGT
TCCTGTGTCACTCAAAATTGCTTTGAGAGGCTCTAAGGGCTTCTCAGTGCGTTACATCCCTGGCTTGTTG
TCCACAACCGTTAAACCTTAAAGGCTTTAAAAGCCTTATATATTCTTTTTTTTCTTATAAAACTTAAAAC
CTTAGAGGCTATTTAAGTTGCTGATTTATATTAATTTTATTGTTCAAACATGAGAGCTTAGTACGTGAAA
CATGAGAGCTTAGTACGTTAGCCATGAGAGCTTAGTACGTTAGCCATGAGGGTTTAGTTCGTTAAACATG
AGAGCTTAGTACGTTAAACATGAGAGCTTAGTACGTGAAACATGAGAGCTTAGTACGTACTATCAACAGG
TTGAACTGCTGATCTTCAGATCGGCGCGCCGGCCGGCCGAAGATCCTTTGATCTTTTCTACGGGGTCTGA
CGCTCTATTCAACAAAGCCGCCGTCCCGTCAAGTCAGCGTAAATGGGTAGGGGGCTTCAAATCGTCCCCC
CATACGATATAAGTTGTTACTAGTGCTTGGATTCTCACCAATAAAAAACGCCCGGCGGCAACCGAGCGTT
CTGAACAAATCCAGATGGAGTTCTGAGGTCATTACTGGATCTATCAACAGGAGTCCAAGCGAGCTCGATA
TCAAATTACGCCCCGCCCTGCCACTCATCGCAGTACTGTTGTAATTCATTAAGCATTCTGCCGACATGGA
AGCCATCACAAACGGCATGATGAACCTGAATCGCCAGCGGCATCAGCACCTTGTCGCCTTGCGTATAATA
TTTGCCCATGGTGAAAACGGGGGCGAAGAAGTTGTCCATATTGGCCACGTTTAAATCAAAACTGGTGAAA
CTCACCCAGGGATTGGCTGAGACGAAAAACATATTCTCAATAAACCCTTTAGGGAAATAGGCCAGGTTTT
CACCGTAACACGCCACATCTTGCGAATATATGTGTAGAAACTGCCGGAAATCGTCGTGGTATTCACTCCA
GAGCGATGAAAACGTTTCAGTTTGCTCATGGAAAACGGTGTAACAAGGGTGAACACTATCCCATATCACC
AGCTCACCGTCTTTCATTGCCATACGAAATTCCGGATGAGCATTCATCAGGCGGGCAAGAATGTGAATAA
AGGCCGGATAAAACTTGTGCTTATTTTTCTTTACGGTCTTTAAAAAGGCCGTAATATCCAGCTGAACGGT
CTGGTTATAGGTACATTGAGCAACTGACTGAAATGCCTCAAAATGTTCTTTACGATGCCATTGGGATATA
TCAACGGTGGTATATCCAGTGATTTTTTTCTCCATTTTAGCTTCCTTAGCTCCTGAAAATCTCGATAACT
CAAAAAATACGCCCGGTAGTGATCTTATTTCATTATGGTGAAAGTTGGAACCTCTTACGTGCCGATCAAC
GTCTCATTGATACCTGAAACAAAACCCATCGTACGGCCAAGGAAGTCTCCAATAACTGTGATCCACCACA
AGCGCCAGGGTTTTCCCAGTCACGACGTTGTAAAACGACGGCCAGTCATGCATAATCCGCACGCATCTGG
AATAAGGAAGTGCCATTCCGCCTGACCTTAGCGTGCGAACAGCACGCTATTGTTGTATCATTACTCGCAT
CCATTCTCAGGCTGTCTCGTCTCGTCTCCGAGGTCTCAGGAGAATGAGTCAGGGTCACGCGTAGGACGCG
TCGAGTAGGGTATATAGATGCCGTCCTAGCGGTTCCGCAGCCACACGCCGTGTGAAGCTGGGGAGAGCGT
CTACCAGGACTTTTACCTGTCCGACCCGTTGCAACGGAACCCCCCACGGAACCCCCGCGACACCCGCTCC
CCAATTGCGTTAGAACAGCGGTGGATTGTCGGCTTCGTTGTGGGCCTTTTGAGCCGCTTCCTGTTCTGCC
GCACGCTCTTTCCTCGCCCGATAGCCGAGTCGCTTAACGGTGTCCAGATGCAGCCCGAAATGTTTGGCCG
TTTGCGGCCAAGAGTGGCCCTCGTCGTCGTGATAGGCGCGGATGCGTTCGCGGCGTGCAGCCTGCTCGGC
GAGCCACTCGCTGCGTTCCTGCGCCACGAGCCGGACGACGTGGCGTTCGGATAGTCCGGTGATTCGAGCG
CCTTCGGCGGCGGTCACGCGCCGCTTTTTGCGGACAGTCGGCTGCCGGTTGTAGCCGTCGCTGTAGCCGT
CGCTCATAGCAATGCCTCCATGGCTGACGCGGACTTTGCGCGCCGCGCAACTGTGCTCGCCGCCGTGCGC
GCTGCTGCGCCCTTCCGCGAGATGGCCGACTGGCGCGCACTGAGTGTGGCCTCGTAGACCACGATCCCGT
CCGCCCAAATGCGCGACTTGGTTGTGATCCAACGCCAAATGCTGTTGGCGATGGCGCGGACCTCGCTGTC
CGGTAGCGGTCCGGGACACACGTCGTTGCACGGGAACTCGGCGTTTCGCGCGTGGCACTCGGCATAGATC
GCGCGGCCGAGTCCGTCCACGTTCCGGGTCGGCAGGTAGATCCGCATGAGGGCGGGACGATAGGCCCACA
ACCTGACGGAATCGAACAGTGCGCAATTCCGCCCTAGCGGCGTCGGAGCCGCTTTGTACGTGGTCTGCTG
ACGCCAGCGCGGCGGTGGCATGTTCGCGCCGAGCTCGGCCTCGATGTGGCTGAGTGTGTAGAGATCTGAG
TGGAGCCATTCCGTTTCCCAGGCGATGTGGCCGGGGTTTTTGGTCATGAGGCCTGAGTAACTGCGGTCGC
CGTCCACGGCGCGCCGAAGGCCTTCGGCGCACGCCGCCATGTATGCGAGCGGCTTACGCCGCGCGTATTC
GGTGCGTGGAACAGGGGCGTTGAGTGCCCACACTGCGTGTGCGTGGCCGTTGGCGCGATTGCCCACGATC
GCGTTGGGCAGCGGATGGGACCCCCGGGCGCTGAGCGCTCGGAGCGCTGCGTCTGGATGGTCTACGTCCA
CGACCAGCAGGTTTGCCAGCGCTGTTGGGTTCGCCTCGATGTACCGGCGGCCTAGGGCCGACGCGCGGCT
TTGGCGGTAGATCCCCTCGAGCAGATCGTCGCTTGCCAGCGGCCAGTACGGCAGCCAGAGCTGCTCAAAT
TCGTCGGCGACGTGGCTCACGCTTGGTAGTAGACCACGATTAATCACCGGTGTATGGTCCGACACGAGCT
CCAAGTCAGATATTTCGCTGAGGGGCCACCCCACAACTGCACACTCCCCCGCTCTCCCGTCGAGCCCTGG
TGGTGGAACACCAGCGACAGCCGAGCACCCCCAACCACCTGTACCAACCAGGAGGAACACATGCGTCGTT
TCGAGGACGTTTCCGGGCCGCTGAGAGCCGCTGTGGCGGCCGTACACGCCGCCTTAGACCCGTTAGACCC
CCTGCCGCCTGAATGCGCGGGTACGAGCCACACAGCGCCCGAACTTACGGAGCTGGTGGGCTCACCTGGC
TTTATGGCGTACGAATCGGCTGTGTGCGACCTGTTGGGCGAGGTGAGGTACGCGCTACTCACGCTCGCTA
